>Addgene plasmid #11773 | pMX-Flag-WIP 460 deletion | addgene partial sequence | sequence record 18459 | 11773 with pBMN5'
TGGACTACAAGGACGACGATGACAAAGGATCTATGCCTGTCCCTCCCCCTCCAGCACCCCCGCCGCCCCC
GACGTTTGCACTGGCCAATACAGAGAAGCCTACCTTGAATAAGACAGAGCAGGCTGGGAGAAATGCTCTC
CTTTCTGATATCAGCAAAGGGAAGAAACTAAAGAAGACGGTCACCAATGACAGAAGTGCACCAATACTGG
ACAAACCTAAAGGAGCTGGTGCTGGAGGCGGTGGTGGTGGCTTTGGTGGAGGCGGCGGATTTGGCGGAGG
AGGTGGTGGCGGAGGCGGTGGAAGTTTTGGAGGGGGCGGACCTCCAGGTCTGGGAGGATTGTTCCAGGCT
GGANTGCCGAAGCTGAGATCCACGGCCAACAGGGATAATGATTCTGGAGGAAGCCGACCACCATTGTTGC
CACCGGGAGGAAGATCCACATCTGCGAAACCCTTTTCACCCCCAAGTGGCCCAGGGAGGTTTCCTGTGCC
TTCTCCAGGCCACAGAA
