[The description below was written by a language model from this plasmid's Addgene catalogue record.]
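Description:
pMX-Flag-WIP 460 deletion is a retroviral mammalian expression plasmid built on the pMX-IRES-GFP backbone (about 6 kb without insert). It is propagated in E. coli as a high-copy plasmid under ampicillin selection. The record gives no feature table, so the origin of replication and the promoter are not explicitly stated. In pMX-family vectors, expression is generally driven from the retroviral long terminal repeat, and the LTRs plus packaging signal allow the transcript to be packaged into retroviral particles when the plasmid is introduced into a packaging cell line.

The insert, roughly 1.5 kb, encodes a C-terminally truncated form of human WASp-interacting protein (WIP, gene WIPF1). It comprises amino acids 1–460, with residues 461–503 deleted, and carries an N-terminal FLAG tag supplied by the backbone for detection or immunoprecipitation. The fragment was cloned by restriction enzymes, with a BglII/BamHI junction at the 5′ end that was destroyed and an HpaI site retained at the 3′ end. It derives from a wild-type WIP clone previously placed in the same vector. Downstream of the insert, the backbone's IRES allows GFP to be translated from the same transcript, so GFP fluorescence marks transduced cells and serves as the only mammalian selectable marker, for example for sorting.

The associated study concerns a multiprotein complex containing WIP, WASp, actin and myosin IIA in activated natural killer cells. This construct is therefore suited to stable expression of a tagged WIP deletion mutant, to test how loss of the C-terminal region affects WIP's interactions and function. The record does not say what this particular deletion disrupts.
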