Addgene plasmid #11773: pMX-Flag-WIP 460 deletion
Depositing lab: Jack Strominger. Depositing organization: Harvard University. Publication: Formation of a WIP-, WASp-, actin-, and myosin IIA-containing multiprotein complex in activated NK cells and its alteration by KIR inhibitory signaling. Krzewski K, Chen X, Orange JS, Strominger JL. J Cell Biol. 2006 Apr 10. 173(1):121-32. 10.1083/jcb.200509076 PubMed 16606694.
Backbone
  Vector backbone: pMX-IRES-GFP
  Backbone manufacturer: Liu et al (see Addgene's vector database for details)
  Backbone size w/o insert (bp): 6000
  Vector type: Mammalian Expression, Retroviral
  Selectable markers: GFP
Growth in bacteria
  Bacterial resistance: Ampicillin, 100 μg/mL
  Growth temperature: 37°C
  Growth strain: DH5alpha
  Copy number: High Copy
Gene/Insert
  Gene/Insert name: WIP aa1-460 (alt names: WASp Interacting Protein; WIP)
  Species: H. sapiens (human)
  Insert size (bp): 1500
  Mutation: aa461-503 deleted
  GenBank ID: BC002914
  Entrez Gene: WIPF1 (a.k.a. PRPL-2, WAS2, WASPIP, WIP)
  Tag / fusion protein: flag (N terminal on backbone)
  Cloning method: Restriction Enzyme; 5′ cloning site BglII/BamHI (destroyed during cloning); 3′ cloning site HpaI (not destroyed)
  Sequencing primers: 5′ n/a
Resource information
  A portion of this plasmid was derived from a plasmid made by: Dr. Raif Geha (Boston Children's Hospital) provided the wild-type WIP gene, which we cloned into pMX-IRES-GFP.
Terms and licenses: Academic/Nonprofit Terms; Industry Terms: Not Available to Industry
How to cite: pMX-Flag-WIP 460 deletion was a gift from Jack Strominger (Addgene plasmid # 11773 ; http://n2t.net/addgene:11773 ; RRID:Addgene_11773)
